Addgene plasmid #19580: Tandem pore domain K channel II
Depositing lab: Leonid Moroz. Depositing organization: University of Florida. Publication: Neuronal transcriptome of aplysia: neuronal compartments and circuitry. Moroz LL, Edwards JR, Puthanveettil SV, Kohn AB, Ha T, Heyland A, Knudsen B, Sahni A, Yu F, Liu L, Jezzini S, Lovell P, Iannucculli W, Chen M, Nguyen T, Sheng H, Shaw R, Kalachikov S, Panchin YV, Farmerie W, Russo JJ, Ju J, Kandel ER. Cell. 2006 Dec 29. 127(7):1453-67. 10.1016/j.cell.2006.09.052 PubMed 17190607.
Backbone
  Vector backbone: TOPO pCR4
  Backbone manufacturer: Invitrogen
  Backbone size w/o insert (bp): 4000
  Vector type: Bacterial Expression
Growth in bacteria
  Bacterial resistance: Ampicillin, 100 μg/mL
  Growth temperature: 37°C
  Growth strain: DH5alpha
  Copy number: High Copy
Gene/Insert
  Gene/Insert name: Tandem pore domain K channel II (alt name: K2P2)
  Species: Aplysia californica
  Insert size (bp): 1888
  GenBank ID: DQ166529
  Cloning method: Restriction Enzyme; 5′ cloning site EcoR1 (not destroyed); 3′ cloning site EcoR1 (not destroyed)
  Sequencing primers: 5′ M13 Forward; 3′ M13 Reverse
Terms and licenses: Academic/Nonprofit Terms; Industry Terms: Not Available to Industry
How to cite: Tandem pore domain K channel II was a gift from Leonid Moroz (Addgene plasmid # 19580)
