[The description below was written by a language model from this plasmid's Addgene catalogue record.]
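Description:
Tandem pore domain K channel II is a cloned cDNA plasmid carrying a two-pore-domain potassium channel sequence (alternative name K2P2) from the sea slug Aplysia californica in the commercial TOPO pCR4 backbone. The backbone is listed at about 4 kb and the insert at 1,888 bp, giving a construct of roughly 5.9 kb. It is maintained in E. coli as a high-copy plasmid under ampicillin selection. The catalogue classifies it as a bacterial expression vector. However, pCR4-TOPO is generally a vector for cloning and sequencing PCR products, and the record names no promoter intended to drive the channel, nor any tags or fusion partners.

The insert is flanked on both sides by EcoRI sites that remain intact, so the fragment can be released in a single digest for transfer into another vector. Because the same enzyme cuts at both ends, the sites themselves do not define orientation, and the record does not state which way the insert sits. M13 forward and reverse primer sites flank the cloning region and allow the insert to be read from either end. No feature table was supplied, so other backbone elements cannot be confirmed from the record, and it is also not stated whether the insert covers the complete coding sequence.

The clone comes from a study of the Aplysia neuronal transcriptome. Its likely uses are as a sequence-verified template for subcloning the channel into expression vectors, for generating probes, or for comparative work on K2P-type "leak" potassium channels, which help set resting membrane potential and neuronal excitability.
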