>Addgene plasmid #19580 | Tandem pore domain K channel II | depositor partial sequence | sequence record 9216 | Author sequence
GACCTCTCACCGAGTACGGGTCACAGCATAAGGAAGCGAGACGGGAGGGATAGCGAAGAAAAAACAACTA
AAAGTGTAGCATTTACGGCAGCATACACTTCTGAAGGGACACCAGAAGTAGCAACAGTAGTTGGTACAGC
GGCCTCAGCAGCATTAACAGCAGCAGTAGCGTCAGCAGCGTTAGTAGCAGCAGCAGTATAGAAGTTTGCT
AGCAACTGAAAACTCAGGCAGGGAGAAGAAGAGGAAGGAGAAGAAGAAGAAGAAGAAGAAGAAGAAGAAG
AAGAAGAAGAAGAAGAAGAAGAAGAAGAAGAAGAAGAAGAAGGAGAAGAAGAAGAAGAGAAGAACCAGTT
GCACCACCACCAACGGGGAAACTATCAGATCTTTAATAGCTGCTCTACTCCTCCCCCTCAACTACCATCA
CCTCCATTACCGACACTAACTACAGCAACAGCAACTACAGCAGCAACAACATCATCATGAAGAGGACGGT
GTTTATTGTGATTGTCCTGGTCACCTTCGGCTACCTCATCGTGGGCGCGGTCATCTTCAAGTTCTTGGAG
GGAACAAATGAGAGTGCCAAAAAGAGGAGCTTTGCTGCTGATCACGAGAAGTTTTTACAGGAACACCAGT
GTATCAACCACGAGGAACTGCACGCGTACGTCTTGCGTGTGCTGGAGACTCACACAGAGGGTGTGCAAGT
GACCAACATCGTGAGCAGGAATTATTCTGGGAACGTGAGCAGCATTGACGACGAGATTTTCGACACGGGG
ACCAACTGGGACATCTCCTCTTCCATTCTTTTCTGCATCACCGTCATCAGTACTATAGGGTACGGGAACT
TATCCCCTAAGACGTGGGGAGGTCAAATGTTCTGCATCTTCTACGCCCTCACCGGCATCCCGATGTTTGG
GGCTGTACTCTTGGCCGTTGGCGAGCGGCTACAGATCCCCGTTAAGAAAATTCGCACCGGACGCCCCTGG
ATAAAAAACAACCCATCTCGAGATGCCAAGCTCAAGTCGATTGTTTTGCTTACTTCTGGCATCAGTGTCC
TGGTGTTCATCCCGTCCTTGGTGTTTACCCTCACACAAGACTGGAGCTACATGGAGTCCATCTACTACTC
TGTCATCACTCTCACCACCATAGGATTTGGTGACCTGGTTCCAGGTTATTTCAACAAGCCAGAGCGAGAC
TCAGCGAAGAAAAACAACGTGTACCGCGTACCGCTGGCTGTCTGGATTCTCCTCGGCCTCTCCTGGGTGG
CTCTGATCCTGAGTGAGCTGGGCACGTTCATGCAGAGTAAGATTTCCACAGCAGCCGTAACCACGCAGCA
TCGACTGAGTACATTAGAGGGAATGGTGAAAACGAAAGCGAAAGAAACAATGGAAAGGATAATCGAAAAA
GATAAGGACCGAGAGGGGAAAGGGACAGAAACTCCAGACGAAGAAGAAGACGAGGTAACAGAGGTTGAAT
ACCGCTCAAATTCCAGTGACAAAGAAAGACTTGATCATAAGGGAGACGACTGTGAAAATGCAGCATAAAA
ATTGAATTTTTGGTTGCTTCCCCTGTGTCAAAGTATAGCACGACTTTGTGATTCTCTAATTTTTAGTGTG
AATTCTGCTGATATTACTATTTTTCTGTCCCCTCCCTCTCATTCACTCATTCCTTCTTTAAGTATTTTGC
TATTGTTTCTAAATGTATTTTCCTTTTTATTTCACTCCTTTTGCTAAGTTCTCTCTCTCTCTCAGCTGTC
GAGGTTCTAGAACGAGTCTCCAGATATGAATAACTCATTATCTAATTCTTCATTAACCAGCCTCCTATTT
TGTCAAACAATTTTCCCCGAAAAGGGAACAATAAATTTTATTTCTCTCAAAAAAAAAAAAAAAAAAAA
